>Addgene plasmid #240692 | pREC1010lac-Eco2 | addgene full sequence | sequence record 482478 | Addgene NGS Result
GTCTGTTTCAGAAATATGGCATTGATAATCCGGATATGAACAAACTGCAATTTCATCTGATGCTGGATGA
ATTTTTCTAATAATTAATTGGACCGCGGTCCGCGCGTTGTCCTTTTCCGCTGCATAACCCTGCTTCGGGG
TCATTATAGCGATTTTTTCGGTATATCCATCCTTTTTCGCACGATATACAGGATTTTGCCAAAGGGTTCG
TGTAGACTTTCCTTGGTGTATCCAACGGCGTCAGCCGGGCAGGATAGGTGAAGTAGGCCCACCCGCGAGC
GGGTGTTCCTTCTTCACTGTCCCTTATTCGCACCTGGCGGTGCTCAACGGGAATCCTGCTCTGCGAGGCT
GGCCGTAGGCCGGCCTCAGCCTGCCGCCTTGGGCCGGGTGATGTCGTACTTGCCCGCCGCGAACTCGGTT
ACCGTCCAGCCCAGCGCGACCAGCTCCGGCAACGCCTCGCGCACCCGCTGGCGGCGCTTGCGCATGGTCG
AACCACTGGCCTCTGACGGCCAGACATAGCCGCACAAGGTATCTATGGAAGCCTTGCCGGTTTTGCCGGG
GTCGATCCAGCCACACAGCCGCTGGTGCAGCAGGCGGGCGGTTTCGCTGTCCAGCGCCCGCACCTCGTCC
ATGCTGATGCGCACATGCTGGCCGCCACCCATGACGGCCTGCGCGATCAAGGGGTTCAGGGCCACGTACA
GGCGCCCGTCCGCCTCGTCGCTGGCGTACTCCGACAGCAGCCGAAACCCCTGCCGCTTGCGGCCATTCTG
GGCGATGATGGATACCTTCCAAAGGCGCTCGATGCAGTCCTGTATGTGCTTGAGCGCCCCACCACTATCG
ACCTCTGCCCCGATTTCCTTTGCCAGCGCCCGATAGCTACCTTTGACCACCATGGCATCAGCGGTGACGG
CCTCCCACTTGGGTTCCAGGAACAGCCGGAGCTGCCGTCCGCCTTCGGTCTTGGGTTCCGGGCCAAGCAC
TAGGCCATTAGGCCCAGCCATGGCCACCAGCCCTTGCAGGATGCGCAGATCATCAGCGCCCAGCGGCTCC
GGGCCGCTGAACTCGATCCGCTTGCCGTCGCCGTAGTCATACGTCACGTCCAGCTTGCTGCGCTTGCGCT
CGCCCCGCTTGAGGGCACGGAACAGGCCGGGGGCCAGACAGTGCGCCGGGTCGTGCCGGACGTGGCTGAG
GCTGTGCTTGTTCTTAGGCTTCACCACGGGGCACCCCCTTGCTCTTGCGCTGCCTCTCCAGCACGGCGGG
CTTGAGCACCCCGCCGTCATGCCGCCTGAACCACCGATCAGCGAACGGTGCGCCATAGTTGGCCTTGCTC
ACACCGAAGCGGACGAAGAACCGGCGCTGGTCGTCGTCCACACCCCATTCCTCGGCCTCGGCGCTGGTCA
TGCTCGACAGGTAGGACTGCCAGCGGATGTTATCGACCAGTACCGAGCTGCCCCGGCTGGCCTGCTGCTG
GTCGCCTGCGCCCATCATGGCCGCGCCCTTGCTGGCATGGTGCAGGAACACGATAGAGCACCCGGTATCG
GCGGCGATGGCCTCCATGCGACCGATGACCTGGGCCATGGGGCCGCTGGCGTTTTCTTCCTCGATGTGGA
ACCGGCGCAGCGTGTCCAGCACCATCAGGCGGCGGCCCTCGGCGGCGCGCTTGAGGCCGTCGAACCACTC
CGGGGCCATGATGTTGGGCAGGCTGCCGATCAGCGGCTGGATCAGCAGGCCGTCAGCCACGGCTTGCCGT
TCCTCGGCGCTGAGGTGCGCCCCAAGGGCGTGCAGGCGGTGATGAATGGCGGTGGGCGGGTCTTCGGCGG
GCAGGTAGATCACCGGGCCGGTGGGCAGTTCGCCCACCTCCAGCAGATCCGGCCCGCCTGCAATCTGTGC
GGCCAGTTGCAGGGCCAGCATGGATTTACCGGCACCACCGGGCGACACCAGCGCCCCGACCGTACCGGCC
ACCATGTTGGGCAAAACGTAGTCCAGCGGTGGCGGCGCTGCTGCGAACGCCTCCAGAATATTGATAGGCT
TATGGGTAGCCATTGATTGCCTCCTTTGCAGGCAGTTGGTGGTTAGGCGCTGGCGGGGTCACTACCCCCG
CCCTGCGCCGCTCTGAGTTCTTCCAGGCACTCGCGCAGCGCCTCGTATTCGTCGTCGGTCAGCCAGAACT
TGCGCTGACGCATCCCTTTGGCCTTCATGCGCTCGGCATATCGCGCTTGGCGTACAGCGTCAGGGCTGGC
CAGCAGGTCGCCGGTCTGCTTGTCCTTTTGGTCTTTCATATCAGTCACCGAGAAACTTGCCGGGGCCGAA
AGGCTTGTCTTCGCGGAACAAGGACAAGGTGCAGCCGTCAAGGTTAAGGCTGGCCATATCAGCGACTGAA
AAGCGGCCAGCCTCGGCCTTGTTTGACGTATAACCAAAGCCACCGGGCAACCAATAGCCCTTGTCACTTT
TGATCAGGTAGACCGACCCTGAAGCGCTTTTTTCGTATTCCATAAAACCCCCTTCTGTGCGTGAGTACTC
ATAGTATAACAGGCGTGAGTACCAACGCAAGCACTACATGCTGAAATCTGGCCCGCCCCTGTCCATGCCT
CGCTGGCGGGGTGCCGGTGCCCGTGCCAGCTCGGCCCGCGCAAGCTGGACGCTGGGCAGACCCATGACCT
TGCTGACGGTGCGCTCGATGTAATCCGCTTCGTGGCCGGGCTTGCGCTCTGCCAGCGCTGGGCTGGCCTC
GGCCATGGCCTTGCCGATTTCCTCGGCACTGCGGCCCCGGCTGGCCAGCTTCTGCGCGGCGATAAAGTCG
CACTTGCTGAGGTCATCACCGAAGCGCTTGACCAGCCCGGCCATCTCGCTGCGGTACTCGTCCAGCGCCG
TGCGCCGGTGGCGGCTAAGCTGCCGCTCGGGCAGTTCGAGGCTGGCCAGCCTGCGGGCCTTCTCCTGCTG
CCGCTGGGCCTGCTCGATCTGCTGGCCAGCCTGCTGCACCAGCGCCGGGCCAGCGGTGGCGGTCTTGCCC
TTGGATTCACGCAGCAGCACCCACGGCTGATAACCGGCGCGGGTGGTGTGCTTGTCCTTGCGGTTGGTGA
AGCCCGCCAAGCGGCCATAGTGGCGGCTGTCGGCGCTGGCCGGGTCGGCGTCGTACTCGCTGGCCAGCGT
CCGGGCAATCTGCCCCCGAAGTTCACCGCCTGCGGCGTCGGCCACCTTGACCCATGCCTGATAGTTCTTC
GGGCTGGTTTCCACTACCAGGGCAGGCTCCCGGCCCTCGGCTTTCATGTCATCCAGGTCAAACTCGCTGA
GGTCGTCCACCAGCACCAGACCATGCCGCTCCTGCTCGGCGGGCCTGATATACACGTCATTGCCCTGGGC
ATTCATCCGCTTGAGCCATGGCGTGTTCTGGAGCACTTCGGCGGCTGACCATTCCCGGTTCATCATCTGG
CCGGTGGTGGCGTCCCTGACGCCGATATCGAAGCGCTCACAGCCCATGGCCTTGAGCTGTCGGCCTATGG
CCTGCAAAGTCCTGTCGTTCTTCATCGGGCCACCAAGCGATTCCCACACATTATACGAGCCGGAAGCATA
AAGTGTAGCTAGATCCGAAGGATGAGCCGGGCTGAATGATCGACCGAGACAGGCCCTGCGGGGCTGCACA
CGCGCCCCCACCCTTCGGGTAGGGGGAAAGGCCGCTAAAGCGGCTAAAAGCGCTCCAGCGTATTTCTGCG
GGGTTTGGTGTGGGGTTTAGCGGGCTTTGCCCGCCTTTCCCCCTGCCGCGCAGCGGTGGGGCGGTGTGTA
GCCTAGCGCAGCGAATAGACCAGCTATCCGGCCTCTGGCCGGGCATATTGGGCAAGGGCAGCAGCGCCCC
ACAAGGGCGCTGATAACCGCGCCTAGTGGATTATTCTTAGATAATCATGGATGGATTTTTCCAACACCCC
GCCAGCCCCCGCCCCTGCTGGGTTTGCAGGTTTGGGGGCGTGACAGTTATTGCAGGGGTTCGTGACAGTT
ATTGCAGGGGGGCGTGACAGTTATTGCAGGGGTTCGTGACAGTTAGGGCGCGCCCAGCTGTCTAGGGCGG
CGGATTTGTCCTACTCAGGAGAGCGTTCACCGACAAACAACAGATAAAACGAAAGGCCCAGTCTTTCGAC
TGAGCCTTTCGTTTTATTTGATGCCTTTAATTAAACGTTCGTAATCAAGCCACTTCCTTTTTGCTCACTG
CCCGCTTTCCAGTCGGGAAACCTGTCGTGCCAGCTGCATTAATGAATCGGCCAACGCGCGGGGAGAGGCG
GTTTGCGTATTGGGCGCCAGGGTGGTTTTTCTTTTCACCAGTGAGACGGGCAACAGCTGATTGCCCTTCA
CCGCCTGGCCCTGAGAGAGTTGCAGCAAGCGGTCCACGCTGGTTTGCCCCAGCAGGCGAAAATCCTGTTT
GATGGTGGTTAACGGCGGGATATAACATGAGCTGTCTTCGGTATCGTCGTATCCCACTACCGAGATATCC
GCACCAACGCGCAGCCCGGACTCGGTAATGGCGCGCATTGCGCCCAGCGCCATCTGATCGTTGGCAACCA
GCATCGCAGTGGGAACGATGCCCTCATTCAGCATTTGCATGGTTTGTTGAAAACCGGACATGGCACTCCA
GTCGCCTTCCCGTTCCGCTATCGGCTGAATTTGATTGCGAGTGAGATATTTATGCCAGCCAGCCAGACGC
AGACGCGCCGAGACAGAACTTAATGGGCCCGCTAACAGCGCGATTTGCTGGTGACCCAATGCGACCAGAT
GCTCCACGCCCAGTCGCGTACCGTCTTCATGGGAGAAAATAATACTGTTGATGGGTGTCTGGTCAGAGAC
ATCAAGAAATAACGCCGGAACATTAGTGCAGGCAGCTTCCACAGCAATGGCATCCTGGTCATCCAGCGGA
TAGTTAATGATCAGCCCACTGACGCGTTGCGCGAGAAGATTGTGCACCGCCGCTTTACAGGCTTCGACGC
CGCTTCGTTCTACCATCGACACCACCACGCTGGCACCCAGTTGATCGGCGCGAGATTTAATCGCCGCGAC
AATTTGCGACGGCGCGTGCAGGGCCAGACTGGAGGTGGCAACGCCAATCAGCAACGACTGTTTGCCCGCC
AGTTGTTGTGCCACGCGGTTGGGAATGTAATTCAGCTCCGCCATCGCCGCTTCCACTTTTTCCCGCGTTT
TCGCAGAAACGTGGCTGGCCTGGTTCACCACGCGGGAAACGGTCTGATAAGAGACACCGGCATACTCTGC
GACATCGTATAACGTTACTGGTTTCACATTCACCACCCTGAATTGACTCTCTTCCGGGCGCTATCATGCC
ATACCGCGAAAGGTTTTGCGCCATTCGATGGTGTCCGGGATCTCGACGCTCTCCCTTATGCGACTCCTGC
ATTAGGAAGCAGCCCAGTAGTAGGTTGAGGCCGTTGAGCACCGCCGCCGCAAGGAATGGTGCATGCAAGG
AGATGGCGCCCAACAGTCCCCCGGCCACGGGGCCTGCCACCATACCCACGCCGAAACAAGCGCTCATGAG
CCCGAAGTGGCGAGCCCGATCTTCCCCATCGGTGATGTCGGCGATATAGGCGCCAGCAACCGCATAATGT
GAGTTAGCTCACTCATTAGGCACCCCAGGCTTTACACTTTATGCTTCCGGCTCGTATGTTGTGTGGAATT
GTGAGCGGATAACAATTCCCCTCTAGGATCCGAATTCGAAGGAGATATACATATGACAAAAACATCTAAA
CTTGACGCACTTAGGGCTGCTACTTCACGTGAAGACTTGGCTAAAATTTTAGATATTAAGTTGGTATTTT
TAACTAACGTTCTATATAGAATCGGCTCGGATAATCAATACACTCAATTTACAATACCGAAGAAAGGAAA
AGGGGTAAGGACTATTTCTGCACCTACAGACCGGTTGAAGGACATCCAACGAAGAATATGTGACTTACTT
TCTGATTGTAGAGATGAGATCTTTGCTATAAGGAAAATTAGTAACAACTATTCCTTTGGTTTTGAGAGGG
GAAAATCAATAATCCTAAATGCTTATAAGCATAGAGGCAAACAAATAATATTAAATATAGATCTTAAGGA
TTTTTTTGAAAGCTTTAATTTTGGACGAGTTAGAGGATATTTTCTTTCCAATCAGGATTTTTTATTAAAT
CCTGTGGTGGCAACGACACTTGCAAAAGCTGCATGCTATAATGGAACCCTCCCCCAAGGAAGTCCATGTT
CTCCTATTATCTCAAATCTAATTTGCAATATTATGGATATGAGATTAGCTAAGCTGGCTAAAAAATATGG
ATGTACTTATAGCAGATATGCTGATGATATAACAATTTCTACAAATAAAAATACATTTCCGTTAGAAATG
GCTACTGTGCAACCTGAAGGGGTTGTTTTGGGAAAAGTTTTGGTAAAAGAAATAGAAAACTCTGGATTCG
AAATAAATGATTCAAAGACTAGGCTTACGTATAAGACATCAAGGCAAGAAGTAACGGGACTTACAGTTAA
CAGAATCGTTAATATTGATAGATGTTATTATAAAAAAACTCGGGCGTTGGCACATGCTTTGTATCGTACA
GGTGAATATAAAGTGCCAGATGAAAATGGTGTTTTAGTTTCAGGAGGTCTGGATAAACTTGAGGGGATGT
TTGGTTTTATTGATCAAGTTGATAAGTTTAACAATATAAAGAAAAAACTGAACAAGCAACCTGATAGATA
TGTATTGACTAATGCGACTTTGCATGGTTTTAAATTAAAGTTGAATGCGCGAGAAAAAGCATATAGTAAA
TTTATTTACTATAAATTTTTTCATGGCAACACCTGTCCTACGATAATTACAGAAGGGAAGACTGATCGGA
TATATTTGAAGGCTGCTTTGCATTCTTTGGAGACATCATATCCTGAGTTGTTTAGAGAAAAAACAGATAG
TAAAAAGAAAGAAATAAATCTTAATATATTTAAATCTAATGAAAAGACCAAATATTTTTTAGATCTTTCT
GGGGGAACTGCAGATCTGAAAAAATTTGTAGAGCGTTATAAAAATAATTATGCTTCTTATTATGGTTCTG
TTCCAAAACAGCCAGTGATTATGGTTCTTGATAATGATACAGGTCCAAGCGATTTACTTAATTTTCTGCG
CAATAAAGTTAAAAGCTGCCCAGACGATGTAACTGAAATGAGAAAGATGAAATATATTCATGTTTTCTAT
AATTTATATATAGTTCTCACACCATTGAGTCCTTCCGGCGAACAAACTTCAATGGAGGATCTTTTCCCTA
AAGATATTTTAGATATCAAGATTGATGGTAAGAAATTCAACAAAAATAATGATGGAGACTCAAAAACGGA
ATATGGGAAGCATATTTTTTCCATGAGGGTTGTTAGAGATAAAAAGCGGAAAATAGATTTTAAGGCATTT
TGTTGTATTTTTGATGCTATAAAAGATATAAAGGAACATTATAAATTAATGTTAAATAGCTAATACCGTT
CATATGAGGCTAGAGCAGGTGATACGCATGTAGGCAGATTTGTTGGTTGTGAATCGCAACCAGTGGCCTT
AATGGCAGGAGGAATCGCCTCCCTAAAATCCTTGAAGTGAAGAGCGAGTGTGAGCCGTTGTAGCTTCAAC
CTGTCCCTTACGAATAGCTCTTCACCCCGAAGGAGTGCCTGCATGCGTGCCACCTGCATGATCCGCGGCC
GCACTCGATCGAAATAATTTTGTTTAACTTTAAGGAGGTTTGGAATGAACCAAATCGTGAAGTTCACTGA
CGACTCTGGCCTGGCGGTTCAAGTTACTCCAGACGATGTTCGCCGTTATATCTGTGAGAACGCTACTGAA
AAAGAGGTGGGCCTCTTTCTGCAACTCTGTCAGACTCAACGTCTGAATCCGTTTGTGAAAGACGCTTACC
TGGTGAAATACGGCGGTGCTCCAGCTTCTATGATTACTTCCTATCAAGTTTTTAACCGTCGCGCGTGTCG
TGATGCTAACTATGATGGTATCAAATCTGGTGTGGTTGTTCTGCGTGACGGTGATGTTGTGCATAAACGT
GGTGCTGCGTGCTACAAAAAGGCGGGTGAGGAGCTCATCGGTGGTTGGGCGGAAGTTCGCTTTAAGGATG
GCCGCGAGACTGCGTATGCTGAGGTGGCGCTCGACGACTATTCCACCGGCAAATCTAATTGGGCGAAAAT
GCCGGGTGTTATGATCGAAAAATGCGCGAAGGCTGCTGCTTGGCGCCTCGCGTTCCCGGACACTTTTCAG
GGCATGTACGCTGCGGAGGAAATGGATCAAGCGCAACAGCCAGAACAGGTGCGCGCTCAGGCGGAGCAAC
CAGTGGATCTCCAGCCAATCCGCGAACTCTTCAAGCCATATTGCGAACACTTCGGCATCACTCCGGCTGA
GGGTATGACTGCTGTTTGTGGTGCGGTGGGCGCTGAAGGCATGCACTCTATGACCGAGCAGCAAGCTCGC
CGTGCTCGCGCTTGGATGGAGGAAGAAATGGCTGCGCCAGCTGTGGAAGCGGAGTATGAGGTTGTTGACG
AGGGCGAGGTGTTTTAAGGATCCAGGAGAATACACATGGCCAGCAGAGGCGTAAACAAGGTTATTCTCGT
TGGTAATCTGGGTCAGGACCCGGAAGTACGCTACATGCCAAATGGTGGCGCAGTTGCCAACATTACGCTG
GCTACTTCCGAATCCTGGCGTGATAAAGCGACCGGCGAGATGAAAGAGCAGACTGAATGGCACCGCGTTG
TGCTGTTCGGCAAACTGGCAGAAGTGGCCAGCGAATATCTGCGTAAAGGTTCTCAGGTTTATATCGAAGG
TCAGCTGCGTACCCGTAAATGGACCGATCAATCCGGTCAGGATCGCTACACCACAGAAGTCGTGGTGAAC
GTTGGCGGCACCATGCAGATGCTGGGTGGTCGTCAGGGTGGTGGCGCTCCGGCAGGTGGTAATATCGGTG
GTGGTCAGCCGCAGGGCGGTTGGGGTCAGCCTCAGCAGCCGCAGGGTGGCAATCAGTTCAGCGGCGGCGC
GCAGTCTCGCCCGCAGCAGTCCGCTCCGGCAGCGCCGTCTAACGAGCCGCCGATGGACTTTGATGATGAC
ATTCCGTTCTGATCTAGAGTCGACCTGCAGGCATGCAAGCTTGCGGCCGCGTCGTGACTGGGAAAACCCT
GGCGACTAGTCTTGGACTCCTGTTGATAGATCCAGTAATGACCTCAGAACTCCATCTGGATTTGTTCAGA
ACGCTCGGTTGCCGCCGGGCGTTTTTTATTGGTGAGAATCCAGGGGTCCCCAATAATTACGATTTAAATT
TGTGTCTCAAAATCTCTGATGTTACATTGCACAAGATAAAAATATATCATCATGAACAATAAAACTGTCT
GCTTACATAAACAGTAATACAAGGGGTGTTATGAGCCATATTCAGCGTGAAACGAGCTGTAGCCGTCCGC
GTCTGAACAGCAACATGGATGCGGATCTGTATGGCTATAAATGGGCGCGTGATAACGTGGGTCAGAGCGG
CGCGACCATTTATCGTCTGTATGGCAAACCGGATGCGCCGGAACTGTTTCTGAAACATGGCAAAGGCAGC
GTGGCGAACGATGTGACCGATGAAATGGTGCGTCTGAACTGGCTGACCGAATTTATGCCGCTGCCGACCA
TTAAACATTTTATTCGCACCCCGGATGATGCGTGGCTGCTGACCACCGCGATTCCGGGCAAAACCGCGTT
TCAGGTGCTGGAAGAATATCCGGATAGCGGCGAAAACATTGTGGATGCGCTGGCCGTGTTTCTGCGTCGT
CTGCATAGCATTCCGGTGTGCAACTGCCCGTTTAACAGCGATCGTGTGTTTCGTCTGGCCCAGGCGCAGA
GCCGTATGAACAACGGCCTGGTGGATGCGAGCGATTTTGATGATGAACGTAACGGCTGGCCGGTGGAACA
GGTGTGGAAAGAAATGCATAAACTGCTGCCGTTTAGCCCGGATAGCGTGGTGACCCACGGCGATTTTAGC
CTGGATAACCTGATTTTCGATGAAGGCAAACTGATTGGCTGCATTGATGTGGGCCGTGTGGGCATTGCGG
ATCGTTATCAGGATCTGGCCATTCTGTGGAACTGCCTGGGCGAATTTAGCCCGAGCCTGCAAAAAC
Features (pLannotate 1.2.2; 20 found; start..end, strand, type, name):
    247..355     +  oriT           oriT: incP origin of transfer
    366..1217    -  CDS            RSF1010 RepC (fragment): replication protein C of the broad-host-range plasmid RSF1010 (Scholz et al., 1989); repC
   1204..2043    -  CDS            RSF1010 RepA: replication protein A of the broad-host-range plasmid RSF1010 (Scholz et al., 1989); repA
   2035..2109    -  ncRNA          Plasmid R1162: Accession: RF00043 - R1162-like plasmid antisense RNA
   2554..3525    -  CDS            RSF1010 RepB: replication protein B of the broad-host-range plasmid RSF1010 (Scholz et al., 1989); repB
   3549..3577    -  promoter       lac UV5 promoter (fragment): E. coli lac promoter with an "up" mutation
   3632..4026    +  rep_origin     RSF1010 oriV: replication origin of the broad-host-range plasmid RSF1010; requires the RSF1010 RepA/B/C proteins for replication (Scholz et al., 1989)
   4064..4150    -  terminator     rrnB T1 terminator: Escherichia coli rrnB; transcription terminator T1 from the E. coli rrnB gene
   4195..5277    -  CDS            lacI: lac repressor; lacI; The lac repressor binds to the lac operator to inhibit transcription in E. coli. This inhibition can be relieved by adding lactose or isopropyl-β-D-thiogalactopyranoside (IPTG).
   5278..5355    -  promoter       lacI promoter: lacI
   5363..5594    -  CDS            TcR (fragment): tetracycline efflux protein; tet; confers resistance to tetracycline
   5595..5616    +  protein_bind   CAP binding site: CAP binding activates transcription in the presence of cAMP. E. coli catabolite activator protein
   5631..5661    +  promoter       lac promoter: promoter for the E. coli lac operon
   5665..5689    +  protein_bind   lac operator: The lac repressor binds to the lac operator to inhibit transcription in E. coli. This inhibition can be relieved by adding lactose or isopropyl-β-D-thiogalactopyranoside (IPTG). lac repressor encoded by lacI
   5723..7480    +  CDS            RT67_ECOLX: Protein predicted: Swiss-Prot protein existence level 4. Participates in the synthesis of a msDNA (a branched RNA linked by a 2',5'-phosphodiester linkage to a single-stranded DNA) of unknown function. The retron transcript serves as primer and template to the reaction, and codes for the RT. From Escherichia coli.
   8576..9109    +  CDS            ssb: SSB_ECOLI - Also known as exrB, lexC. Experimental evidence at protein level: Swiss-Prot protein existence level 1. Plays an important role in DNA replication, recombination and repair. Binds to ssDNA and to an array of partner proteins to recruit them to their sites of action during DNA metabolism. Acts as a sliding platform that migrates on DNA via reptation. SSB or its 10 C-terminal amino acids stimulates the ATPase activity of RadD (PubMed:27519413). From Escherichia coli (strain K12).
   9113..9142    +  misc_feature   MCS (fragment): pUC18/19 multiple cloning site
   9150..9174    +  CDS            lacZα (fragment): LacZα fragment of β-galactosidase; lacZ fragment
   9185..9279    +  terminator     lambda t0 terminator: transcription terminator from phage lambda
   9411..77      +  CDS            aphA1 (across the origin): KKA1_ECOLX - Also known as nptI. Protein inferred from homology: Swiss-Prot protein existence level 3. Resistance to kanamycin and structurally-related aminoglycosides, including amikacin. From Escherichia coli.
