[The description below was written by a language model from this plasmid's Addgene catalogue record and pLannotate feature annotations shown in this document.]
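Description:
pREC1010lac-Eco2 is a low-copy, broad-host-range bacterial expression plasmid of about 10.1 kb, built on the pORTMAGE-Ec1 backbone and designed for retron-mediated recombineering ("recombitron" editing). It replicates through the RSF1010 system: the annotated oriV works together with the plasmid-encoded RepA, RepB and RepC proteins, so replication depends little on host-specific factors and the plasmid can be maintained in diverse bacteria. An origin of transfer (oriT) is also annotated, which would allow conjugative mobilisation when transfer functions are supplied in trans. Selection is by kanamycin through the aphA1 aminoglycoside phosphotransferase gene. A short tetracycline-resistance fragment and small MCS/lacZα remnants appear to be non-functional cloning leftovers.

The 3.4 kb synthetic payload lies downstream of a lac promoter with its CAP binding site and lac operator. A lacI gene with its own promoter is carried on the plasmid, so expression is repressed until it is induced with IPTG or lactose. The cassette ends at a lambda t0 terminator. According to the record it encodes the Eco2 retron reverse transcriptase (annotated as RT67), the Eco2 ncRNA, the single-strand annealing protein CspRecT and the E. coli single-stranded DNA-binding protein SSB. CspRecT and the ncRNA are not called by the automated annotation and may occupy the unannotated gap between the RT and ssb. The ncRNA contains a SapI-flanked stuffer, which lets users replace it with a chosen editing donor by type IIS cloning. The RT then reverse-transcribes the modified ncRNA into single-stranded donor DNA inside the cell, and CspRecT and SSB promote its incorporation into the genome. The associated work applies this to genome editing across phylogenetically distinct bacteria.
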