Addgene plasmid #240692: pREC1010lac-Eco2
Purpose: RSF1010 origin of replication plasmid containing Eco2 recombitron with a SapI flanked stuffer in the ncRNA expressed by lac promoter
Depositing lab: Seth Shipman. Depositing organization: J. David Gladstone Institutes. Publication: Genome editing of phylogenetically distinct bacteria using cross-species retron-mediated recombineering. Gonzalez-Delgado A, Bonillo-Lopez L, Johnson MS, Knodlseder N, Ko CC, Lekbach Y, Oh JH, Selvakumar H, Wold MC, Yu Z, Aragon V, Gralnick JA, Guell M, Hatfull GF, Keitz BK, Koskella B, Mutalik VK, van Pijkeren JP, Shipman SL. Nat Biotechnol. 2026 Apr 23. doi: 10.1038/s41587-026-03076-6. PubMed 42026131.
Backbone
  Vector backbone: pORTMAGE-Ec1
  Backbone manufacturer: George Church (Addgene #138474)
  Vector type: Bacterial Expression
Growth in bacteria
  Bacterial resistance: Kanamycin, 50 μg/mL
  Growth temperature: 37°C
  Growth strain: DH5alpha
  Copy number: Low Copy
Gene/Insert
  Gene/Insert name: Eco2 RT, Eco2 ncRNA, CspRecT and EcSSB
  Species: Synthetic
  Insert size (bp): 3403
  Mutation: WT
  Cloning method: Gibson Cloning
Terms and licenses: Academic/Nonprofit Terms; Industry Terms: Not Available to Industry
Depositor comments: Please visit https://doi.org/10.1101/2025.06.16.660010 for bioRxiv preprint.
How to cite: pREC1010lac-Eco2 was a gift from Seth Shipman (Addgene plasmid # 240692 ; http://n2t.net/addgene:240692 ; RRID:Addgene_240692)
